Addgene plasmid #46087: pCNPpo6-H98A
Depositing lab: Raymond Monnat. Depositing organization: University of Washington. Publication: Generation of highly site-specific DNA double-strand breaks in human cells by the homing endonucleases I-PpoI and I-CreI. Monnat RJ Jr, Hackmann AF, Cantrell MA. Biochem Biophys Res Commun. 1999 Feb 5;255(1):88-93. 10.1006/bbrc.1999.0152 PubMed 10082660.
Backbone
  Vector backbone: pCMVbeta
  Backbone manufacturer: clontech
  Total vector size (bp): 4255
  Vector type: Mammalian Expression
Growth in bacteria
  Bacterial resistance: Ampicillin, 100 μg/mL
  Growth temperature: 37°C
  Growth strain: DH5alpha
  Copy number: Unknown
Gene/Insert
  Gene/Insert name: PpoI H98A (alt name: PpoI)
  Species: physarum polycephalum
  Insert size (bp): 515
  Mutation: catalytically inactive H98A variant
  Promoter: CMV
  Tag / fusion protein: NLS (N terminal on insert)
  Cloning method: Restriction Enzyme; 5′ cloning site NotI (destroyed during cloning); 3′ cloning site NotI (destroyed during cloning)
  Sequencing primers: 5′ CMV-F; 3′ EBV-rev
Terms and licenses: Academic/Nonprofit Terms; Industry Terms: Not Available to Industry
Depositor comments: See Addgene plasmid 46086 for description of wild type plasmid.
How to cite: pCNPpo6-H98A was a gift from Raymond Monnat (Addgene plasmid # 46087 ; http://n2t.net/addgene:46087 ; RRID:Addgene_46087)
