[The description below was written by a language model from this plasmid's Addgene catalogue record and pLannotate feature annotations shown in this document.]
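Description:
pCNPpo6-H98A is a mammalian expression plasmid of about 4.26 kb built on the pCMVbeta backbone, in which the insert was placed between NotI sites that were destroyed during cloning. It is propagated in E. coli through a high-copy ColE1/pUC-type origin and selected with ampicillin via the β-lactamase gene and its native promoter. The remaining bacterial features in the annotation (fragments of the pUC polylinker, lac promoter/operator and CAP site, and partial lacI, lacZα, rop and bom sequences) are backbone remnants with no evident role in the payload.

The expression cassette consists of the human cytomegalovirus immediate-early enhancer and promoter, followed by a modified SV40 intron with splice donor and acceptor sites, the coding sequence, and an SV40 polyadenylation signal. The insert of roughly 515 bp encodes I-PpoI, the homing endonuclease from the slime mold Physarum polycephalum. In its native context this enzyme mediates homing of a group I intron in ribosomal DNA by making a four-base staggered cut at its rDNA target site. An N-terminal nuclear localization signal is fused to the protein to direct it to the nucleus of transfected cells. This version carries the H98A substitution, which the record describes as rendering the enzyme catalytically inactive.

The associated work concerns generating highly site-specific DNA double-strand breaks in human cells with homing endonucleases. In that setting this plasmid most plausibly serves as the nuclease-dead control for the companion wild-type I-PpoI plasmid, allowing effects of cleavage to be separated from effects of protein expression alone. The depositor refers users to the wild-type plasmid's entry for further description.
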