Features (pLannotate 1.2.2; 18 found; start..end, strand, type, name):
      8..28      -  misc_feature   MCS (fragment): pUC18/19 multiple cloning site
     27..330     +  enhancer       CMV enhancer: human cytomegalovirus immediate early enhancer
    331..534     +  promoter       CMV promoter: human cytomegalovirus (CMV) immediate early promoter
    672..768     +  intron         SV40 intron: modified SV40 intron with splice donor and acceptor sites
    859..1344    +  CDS            PPO1_PHYPO: Experimental evidence at protein level: Swiss-Prot protein existence level 1. Mediates the homing of a group I intron in the ribosomal DNA. Makes a four-base staggered cut in its ribosomal DNA target sequence. From Physarum polycephalum (Slime mold).
   1366..1385    -  misc_feature   MCS (fragment): pUC18/19 multiple cloning site
   1395..1529    -  polyA_signal   SV40 poly(A) signal: SV40 polyadenylation signal
   1592..1627    +  misc_feature   MCS (fragment): pUC18/19 multiple cloning site
   1664..1680    -  protein_bind   lac operator: The lac repressor binds to the lac operator to inhibit transcription in E. coli. This inhibition can be relieved by adding lactose or isopropyl-β-D-thiogalactopyranoside (IPTG). lac repressor encoded by lacI
   1688..1718    -  promoter       lac promoter: promoter for the E. coli lac operon
   1733..1754    -  protein_bind   CAP binding site: CAP binding activates transcription in the presence of cAMP. E. coli catabolite activator protein
   1767..1859    -  CDS            lacI (fragment): lac repressor; lacI; The lac repressor binds to the lac operator to inhibit transcription in E. coli. This inhibition can be relieved by adding lactose or isopropyl-β-D-thiogalactopyranoside (IPTG).
   2042..2630    -  rep_origin     ori: high-copy-number ColE1/pMB1/pBR322/pUC origin of replication
   2801..3661    -  CDS            AmpR: β-lactamase; bla; confers resistance to ampicillin, carbenicillin, and related antibiotics
   3662..3766    -  promoter       AmpR promoter: bla
   3861..3896    +  CDS            rop (fragment): Rop protein, which maintains plasmids at low copy number; rop
   3998..4097    +  misc_feature   bom (fragment): basis of mobility region from pBR322
   4103..4       -  CDS            lacZα (fragment) (across the origin): LacZα fragment of β-galactosidase; lacZ fragment
>Addgene plasmid #46087 | pCNPpo6-H98A | depositor full sequence | sequence record 64912 | pCNPpo6-H98A sequence 4256 bps
GAATTCGAGCTTGCATGCCTGCAGGTCGTTACATAACTTACGGTAAATGGCCCGCCTGGCTGACCGCCCA
ACGACCCCCGCCCATTGACGTCAATAATGACGTATGTTCCCATAGTAACGCCAATAGGGACTTTCCATTG
ACGTCAATGGGTGGAGTATTTACGGTAAACTGCCCACTTGGCAGTACATCAAGTGTATCATATGCCAAGT
ACGCCCCCTATTGACGTCAATGACGGTAAATGGCCCGCCTGGCATTATGCCCAGTACATGACCTTATGGG
ACTTTCCTACTTGGCAGTACATCTACGTATTAGTCATCGCTATTACCATGGTGATGCGGTTTTGGCAGTA
CATCAATGGGCGTGGATAGCGGTTTGACTCACGGGGATTTCCAAGTCTCCACCCCATTGACGTCAATGGG
AGTTTGTTTTGGCACCAAAATCAACGGGACTTTCCAAAATGTCGTAACAACTCCGCCCCATTGACGCAAA
TGGGCGGTAGGCGTGTACGGTGGGAGGTCTATATAAGCAGAGCTCGTTTAGTGAACCGTCAGATCGCCTG
GAGACGCCATCCACGCTGTTTTGACCTCCATAGAAGACACCGGGACCGATCCAGCCTCCGGACTCTAGAG
GATCCGGTACTCGAGGAACTGAAAAACCAGAAAGTTAACTGGTAAGTTTAGTCTTTTTGTCTTTTATTTC
AGGTCCCGGATCCGGTGGTGGTGCAAATCAAAGAACTGCTCCTCAGTGGATGTTGCCTTTACTTCTAGGC
CTGTACGGAAGTGTTACTTCTGCTCTAAAAGCTGCGGAATTGTACCCGCGGCCAATTCACCATGGCTCCA
AAAAAAAAGCGCAAAGTGGCGCTCACCAATGCTCAAATCTTGGCTGTGATTGACAGCTGGGAAGAAACAG
TCGGTCAGTTTCCAGTGATAACGCACCATGTACCATTAGGTGGCGGTCTGCAAGGAACGCTCCATTGTTA
CGAGATCCCCCTAGCAGCTCCTTATGGGGTTGGCTTTGCTAAGAATGGGCCTACCCGCTGGCAATACAAA
CGGACAATCAATCAAGTCGTCCACAGATGGGGATCCCACACAGTCCCTTTTCTATTAGAACCGGATAACA
TCAACGGCAAAACGTGCACAGCAAGCGCGCTATGTCATAATACTCGATGCCACAATCCCTTGCACTTGTG
CTGGGAGTCACTAGACGACAACAAAGGCAGAAACTGGTGCCCGGGTCCCAACGGGGGATGTGTCCATGCG
GTGGTTTGTTTAAGGCAGGGTCCGTTGTACGGCCCGGGGGCGACTGTGGCAGGTCCTCAACAAAGGGGCA
GTCACTTTGTGGTATAAGGTCTGAGGTTACTAGATCCGGGTACCGAGCTCGAATTGGCCGCGGGGATCCA
GACATGATAAGATACATTGATGAGTTTGGACAAACCACAACTAGAATGCAGTGAAAAAAATGCTTTATTT
GTGAAATTTGTGATGCTATTGCTTTATTTGTAACCATTATAAGCTGCAATAAACAAGTTAACAACAACAA
TTGCATTCATTTTATGTTTCAGGTTCAGGGGGAGGTGTGGGAGGTTTTTTCGGATCCTCTAGAGTCGACC
TGCAGGCATGCAAGCTTGGCGTAATCATGGTCATAGCTGTTTCCTGTGTGAAATTGTTATCCGCTCACAA
TTCCACACAACATACGAGCCGGAAGCATAAAGTGTAAAGCCTGGGGTGCCTAATGAGTGAGCTAACTCAC
ATTAATTGCGTTGCGCTCACTGCCCGCTTTCCAGTCGGGAAACCTGTCGTGCCAGCTGCATTAATGAATC
GGCCAACGCGCGGGGAGAGGCGGTTTGCGTATTGGGCGCTCTTCCGCTTCCTCGCTCACTGACTCGCTGC
GCTCGGTCGTTCGGCTGCGGCGAGCGGTATCAGCTCACTCAAAGGCGGTAATACGGTTATCCACAGAATC
AGGGGATAACGCAGGAAAGAACATGTGAGCAAAAGGCCAGCAAAAGGCCAGGAACCGTAAAAAGGCCGCG
TTGCTGGCGTTTTTCCATAGGCTCCGCCCCCCTGACGAGCATCACAAAAATCGACGCTCAAGTCAGAGGT
GGCGAAACCCGACAGGACTATAAAGATACCAGGCGTTTCCCCCTGGAAGCTCCCTCGTGCGCTCTCCTGT
TCCGACCCTGCCGCTTACCGGATACCTGTCCGCCTTTCTCCCTTCGGGAAGCGTGGCGCTTTCTCATAGC
TCACGCTGTAGGTATCTCAGTTCGGTGTAGGTCGTTCGCTCCAAGCTGGGCTGTGTGCACGAACCCCCCG
TTCAGCCCGACCGCTGCGCCTTATCCGGTAACTATCGTCTTGAGTCCAACCCGGTAAGACACGACTTATC
GCCACTGGCAGCAGCCACTGGTAACAGGATTAGCAGAGCGAGGTATGTAGGCGGTGCTACAGAGTTCTTG
AAGTGGTGGCCTAACTACGGCTACACTAGAAGGACAGTATTTGGTATCTGCGCTCTGCTGAAGCCAGTTA
CCTTCGGAAAAAGAGTTGGTAGCTCTTGATCCGGCAAACAAACCACCGCTGGTAGCGGTGGTTTTTTTGT
TTGCAAGCAGCAGATTACGCGCAGAAAAAAAGGATCTCAAGAAGATCCTTTGATCTTTTCTACGGGGTCT
GACGCTCAGTGGAACGAAAACTCACGTTAAGGGATTTTGGTCATGAGATTATCAAAAAGGATCTTCACCT
AGATCCTTTTAAATTAAAAATGAAGTTTTAAATCAATCTAAAGTATATATGAGTAAACTTGGTCTGACAG
TTACCAATGCTTAATCAGTGAGGCACCTATCTCAGCGATCTGTCTATTTCGTTCATCCATAGTTGCCTGA
CTCCCCGTCGTGTAGATAACTACGATACGGGAGGGCTTACCATCTGGCCCCAGTGCTGCAATGATACCGC
GAGACCCACGCTCACCGGCTCCAGATTTATCAGCAATAAACCAGCCAGCCGGAAGGGCCGAGCGCAGAAG
TGGTCCTGCAACTTTATCCGCCTCCATCCAGTCTATTAATTGTTGCCGGGAAGCTAGAGTAAGTAGTTCG
CCAGTTAATAGTTTGCGCAACGTTGTTGCCATTGCTACAGGCATCGTGGTGTCACGCTCGTCGTTTGGTA
TGGCTTCATTCAGCTCCGGTTCCCAACGATCAAGGCGAGTTACATGATCCCCCATGTTGTGCAAAAAAGC
GGTTAGCTCCTTCGGTCCTCCGATCGTTGTCAGAAGTAAGTTGGCCGCAGTGTTATCACTCATGGTTATG
GCAGCACTGCATAATTCTCTTACTGTCATGCCATCCGTAAGATGCTTTTCTGTGACTGGTGAGTACTCAA
CCAAGTCATTCTGAGAATAGTGTATGCGGCGACCGAGTTGCTCTTGCCCGGCGTCAATACGGGATAATAC
CGCGCCACATAGCAGAACTTTAAAAGTGCTCATCATTGGAAAACGTTCTTCGGGGCGAAAACTCTCAAGG
ATCTTACCGCTGTTGAGATCCAGTTCGATGTAACCCACTCGTGCACCCAACTGATCTTCAGCATCTTTTA
CTTTCACCAGCGTTTCTGGGTGAGCAAAAACAGGAAGGCAAAATGCCGCAAAAAAGGGAATAAGGGCGAC
ACGGAAATGTTGAATACTCATACTCTTCCTTTTTCAATATTATTGAAGCATTTATCAGGGTTATTGTCTC
ATGAGCGGATACATATTTGAATGTATTTAGAAAAATAAACAAATAGGGGTTCCGCGCACATTTCCCCGAA
AAGTGCCACCTGACGTCTAAGAAACCATTATTATCATGACATTAACCTATAAAAATAGGCGTATCACGAG
GCCCTTTCGTCTCGCGCGTTTCGGTGATGACGGTGAAAACCTCTGACACATGCAGCTCCCGGAGACGGTC
ACAGCTTGTCTGTAAGCGGATGCCGGGAGCAGACAAGCCCGTCAGGGCGCGTCAGCGGGTGTTGGCGGGT
GTCGGGGCTGGCTTAACTATGCGGCATCAGAGCAGATTGTACTGAGAGTGCACCATATGCGGTGTGAAAT
ACCGCACAGATGCGTAAGGAGAAAATACCGCATCAGGCGCCATTCGCCATTCAGGCTGCGCAACTGTTGG
GAAGGGCGATCGGTGCGGGCCTCTTCGCTATTACGCCAGCTGGCGAAAGGGGGATGTGCTGCAAGGCGAT
TAAGTTGGGTAACGCCAGGGTTTTCCCAGTCACGACGTTGTAAAACGACGGCCAGT
