>Addgene plasmid #46087 | pCNPpo6-H98A | addgene partial sequence | sequence record 90308 | CMV-F 5'-CGCAAATGGGCGGTAGGCGTG-3'
CTATATAAGCAGAGCTCGTTTAGTGAACCGTCAGATCGCCTGGAGACGCCATCCACGCTGTTTTGACCTC
CATAGAAGACACCGGGACCGATCCAGCCTCCGGACTCTAGAGGATCCGGTACTCGAGGAACTGAAAAACC
AGAAAGTTAACTGGTAAGTTTAGTCTTTTTGTCTTTTATTTCAGGTCCCGGATCCGGTGGTGGTGCAAAT
CAAAGAACTGCTCCTCAGTGGATGTTGCCTTTACTTCTAGGCCTGTACGGAAGTGTTACTTCTGCTCTAA
AAGCTGCGGAATTGTACCCGCGGCCAATTCACCATGGCTCCAAAAAAAAAGCGCAAAGTGGCGCTCACCA
ATGCTCAAATCTTGGCTGTGATTGACAGCTGGGAAGAAACAGTCGGTCAGTTTCCAGTGATAACGCACCA
TGTACCATTAGGTGGCGGTCTGCAAGGAACGCTCCATTGTTACGAGATCCCCCTAGCAGCTCCTTATGGG
GTTGGCTTTGCTAAGAATGGGCCTACCCGCTGGCAATACAAACGGACAATCAATCAAGTCGTCCACAGAT
GGGGATCCCACACAGTCCCTTTTCTATTAGAACCGGATAACATCAACGGCAAAACGTGCACAGCAAGCGC
GCTATGTCATAATACTCGATGCCACAATCCCTTGCACTTGTGCTGGGAGTCACTAGACGACAACAAAGGC
AGAAACTGGTGCCCGGGTCCCAACGGGGGATGTGTCCATGCGGTGGTTTGTTTAAGGCAGGGTCCGTTGT
ACGGCCCGGGGGCGACTGTGGCAGGTCCTCAACAAAGGGGCAGTCACTTTGTGGTATAA
